>Addgene plasmid #75215 | Mouse NCKX6 (pcDNA3.1+) | depositor full sequence | sequence record 142864 | Mouse NCKX6 (pcDNA3.1+) sequence 7443 bps
GACGGATCGGGAGATCTCCCGATCCCCTATGGTCGACTCTCAGTACAATCTGCTCTGATGCCGCATAGTT
AAGCCAGTATCTGCTCCCTGCTTGTGTGTTGGAGGTCGCTGAGTAGTGCGCGAGCAAAATTTAAGCTACA
ACAAGGCAAGGCTTGACCGACAATTGCATGAAGAATCTGCTTAGGGTTAGGCGTTTTGCGCTGCTTCGCG
ATGTACGGGCCAGATATACGCGTTGACATTGATTATTGACTAGTTATTAATAGTAATCAATTACGGGGTC
ATTAGTTCATAGCCCATATATGGAGTTCCGCGTTACATAACTTACGGTAAATGGCCCGCCTGGCTGACCG
CCCAACGACCCCCGCCCATTGACGTCAATAATGACGTATGTTCCCATAGTAACGCCAATAGGGACTTTCC
ATTGACGTCAATGGGTGGACTATTTACGGTAAACTGCCCACTTGGCAGTACATCAAGTGTATCATATGCC
AAGTACGCCCCCTATTGACGTCAATGACGGTAAATGGCCCGCCTGGCATTATGCCCAGTACATGACCTTA
TGGGACTTTCCTACTTGGCAGTACATCTACGTATTAGTCATCGCTATTACCATGGTGATGCGGTTTTGGC
AGTACATCAATGGGCGTGGATAGCGGTTTGACTCACGGGGATTTCCAAGTCTCCACCCCATTGACGTCAA
TGGGAGTTTGTTTTGGCACCAAAATCAACGGGACTTTCCAAAATGTCGTAACAACTCCGCCCCATTGACG
CAAATGGGCGGTAGGCGTGTACGGTGGGAGGTCTATATAAGCAGAGCTCTCTGGCTAACTAGAGAACCCA
CTGCTTACTGGCTTATCGAAATTAATACGACTCACTATAGGGAGACCCAAGCTGGCTAGCGTTTAAACTT
AAGCTTGGTACCGGGCCCCCCCTCGAGGTCGACGGTATCGATAAGCTTGATCATCCGGCTAGAGGAAGAC
TCCGAGGTCGCGGATCCAGGCCCCGCCCGAGGCACTAGAGCAGCCAGCCCGTGAGCAGAGAGGGCTCTGG
TCAGGCCTCAAGGGGCCCATGGCAAGCAGATGGCTGGCTCTGCTCTGGGCTCCTGTCTTCCTCTGTGTGG
CTCTGATACTGGAGACGGCGTCTGGGACCGGAGACCCATCCACAAAAGCCCATGGACACATCCAGTTTTC
AGCTGGAAGTGTCAACCAGACTGCCATGGCGGATTGCCGAGCCGTGTGTGGCCTGAACACATCTGATCGC
TGTGACTTTGTCAGGAGGAATCCGGACTGCCGCAGCGAGGCGGGCTACCTGGACTACCTTGAGGGCATCT
TCTGCTACTTCCCCCCCAACCTCCTCCCTCTGGCCATCACCCTCTACGTTTTCTGGCTGCTTTACCTCTT
TCTGATCCTGGGAGTCACCGCGGCCAAGTTCTTCTGCCCTAACCTGTCAGCCATCTCCACTAACCTCAAA
CTCTCCCACAACGTGGCAGGTGTCACCTTCCTGGCCTTTGGAAATGGCGCTCCAGACATCTTCAGTGCTT
TAGTGGCTTTCTCAGACCCACGTACTGCCGGCCTGGCCATCGGGGCTCTGTTTGGTGCAGGGGTGCTGGT
CACCACTGTGGTGGCTGGAGGCATCACCATCCTGCATCCCTTCATGGCTGCCTCCAGGCCCTTCCTCAGG
GACATCGCTTTCTACATGGTGGCTGTGTTCCTAACCTTCACTGCACTCTATCTCGGCAGGATCACGCTGA
CGTGGGCGCTGGGTTACCTGGGCCTCTACGTGTTCTACGTGGTCACGGTCATCATCTGCACTTGGGTCTA
CCAACGGCAGCGAAGCAGGTCTCTGGTCCACTCCATATCGGAGACACCAGAGTTGCTGTCTGAGTCAGAG
GAGGACCAGATGTCTTCCAACACCAACAGCTATGACTATGGAGATGAATACCGGCCTCTGTTGCTGGGTC
GGGAGACCACTGTCCAGATCCTGATCCAAGCCCTGAATCCCTTGGACTACAGGAAGTGGAGAACTCAGTC
GATATCCTGGAGGGTCCTGAAGGTAGTCAAGTTGCCTGTGGAGTTCTTGTTGCTGCTCACAGTACCGGTT
GTGGACCCCGACAAGGACGATCGGAATTGGAAACGGCCACTCAACTGTCTGCAGCTGGTCATCAGCCCCC
TGGTCCTGGTCCTGACCCTGCAGTCGGGGGTCTATGGCATCTATGAGATCGGCGGTCTCCTTCCTGTCTG
GGCTGTGGTGGTGATCGTGGGCACAGCGCTGGCTTCAGTGACCTTCTTTGCCACGTCTAACAGAGAACCC
CCTAGACTGCACTGGCTCTTTGCTTTCCTGGGTTTCCTGACCAGTGCCCTGTGGATCAATGCAGCCGCCA
CAGAGGTGGTGAACATATTACGGTCCCTGGGTGTGATCTTCCGCCTGAGCAACACCGTCCTAGGGCTGAC
CCTCCTGGCCTGGGGAAACAGCATTGGAGATGCCTTCTCAGATTTCACGCTGGCCCGCCAAGGATACCCT
CGGATGGCCTTCTCCGCCTGTTTCGGGGGCATCATCTTCAACATCCTGGTTGGTGTGGGGCTGGGCTGCT
TGCTGCAGATCATCAGGAACCACGTTGTGGAGGTGAAGCTGGAGCCAGACGGATTACTGGTGTGGGTGCT
GGCCAGTGCCCTGGGCCTCAGCTTGATCTTCTCCCTGGTCTCCGTGCCGCTTCAGTGTTTCCAGCTCAGC
AAGGCTTACGGCCTCTGCCTCCTCCTCTTCTACATCTGTTTCCTTGTTGTGGTCCTGCTCACAGAGTTTG
GGGTGATTCACCTGAAGAAGGCGTGACTGAAGCTGCTTGGCCTAGAGGTGTGGGGGCGATTCTGCTAGCC
TCCTGAGGGGGAGGTGTGGGGAGGGGGACCCTCTGTGGTCCCCGTGGATCTCCTGAGAAGATAGTCACTG
GCAGAGCTCTGCAGGGTGAGAAGGTCCTATCGAATTCCTGCAGCCCGGGGGATCCACTAGTTCTAGAGGG
CCCGTTTAAACCCGCTGATCAGCCTCGACTGTGCCTTCTAGTTGCCAGCCATCTGTTGTTTGCCCCTCCC
CCGTGCCTTCCTTGACCCTGGAAGGTGCCACTCCCACTGTCCTTTCCTAATAAAATGAGGAAATTGCATC
GCATTGTCTGAGTAGGTGTCATTCTATTCTGGGGGGTGGGGTGGGGCAGGACAGCAAGGGGGAGGATTGG
GAAGACAATAGCAGGCATGCTGGGGATGCGGTGGGCTCTATGGCTTCTGAGGCGGAAAGAACCAGCTGGG
GCTCTAGGGGGTATCCCC
[124 nt withheld, positions 3309-3432]
C
[32 nt withheld, positions 3434-3465]
CA
[57 nt withheld, positions 3468-3524]
A
[49 nt withheld, positions 3526-3574]
CCTTTGACGTTGGAGTCCACGTTCTTT
[37 nt withheld, positions 3602-3638]
ACCCTATCTCGGTCTATTCTTTTGATTTATAAGGGATTTTGGGGATTTCGGCCTATTGGTTAAAAAATGA
GCTGATTTAACAAAAATTTAACGCGAATTAATTCTGTGGAATGTGTGTCAGTTAGGGTGTGGAAAGTCCC
CAGGCTCCCCAGGCAGGCAGAAGTATGCAAAGCATGCATCTCAATTAGTCAGCAACCAGGTGTGGAAAGT
CCCCAGGCTCCCCAGCAGGCAGAAGTATGCAAAGCATGCATCTCAATTAGTCAGCAACCATAGTCCCGCC
CCTAACTCCGCCCATCCCGCCCCTAACTCCGCCCAGTTCCGCCCATTCTCCGCCCCATGGCTGACTAATT
TTTTTTATTTATGCAGAGGCCGAGGCCGCCTCTGCCTCTGAGCTATTCCAGAAGTAGTGAGGAGGCTTTT
TTGGAGGCCTAGGCTTTTGCAAAAAGCTCCCGGGAGCTTGTATATCCATTTTCGGATCTGATCAAGAGAC
AGGATGAGGATCGTTTCGCATGATTGAACAAGATGGATTGCACGCAGGTTCTCCGGCCGCTTGGGTGGAG
AGGCTATTCGGCTATGACTGGGCACAACAGACAATCGGCTGCTCTGATGCCGCCGTGTTCCGGCTGTCAG
CGCAGGGGCGCCCGGTTCTTTTTGTCAAGACCGACCTGTCCGGTGCCCTGAATGAACTGCAGGACGAGGC
AGCGCGGCTATCGTGGCTGGCCACGACGGGCGTTCCTTGCGCAGCTGTGCTCGACGTTGTCACTGAAGCG
GGAAGGGACTGGCTGCTATTGGGCGAAGTGCCGGGGCAGGATCTCCTGTCATCTCACCTTGCTCCTGCCG
AGAAAGTATCCATCATGGCTGATGCAATGCGGCGGCTGCATACGCTTGATCCGGCTACCTGCCCATTCGA
CCACCAAGCGAAACATCGCATCGAGCGAGCACGTACTCGGATGGAAGCCGGTCTTGTCGATCAGGATGAT
CTGGACGAAGAGCATCAGGGGCTCGCGCCAGCCGAACTGTTCGCCAGGCTCAAGGCGCGCATGCCCGACG
GCGAGGATCTCGTCGTGACCCATGGCGATGCCTGCTTGCCGAATATCATGGTGGAAAATGGCCGCTTTTC
TGGATTCATCGACTGTGGCCGGCTGGGTGTGGCGGACCGCTATCAGGACATAGCGTTGGCTACCCGTGAT
ATTGCTGAAGAGCTTGGCGGCGAATGGGCTGACCGCTTCCTCGTGCTTTACGGTATCGCCGCTCCCGATT
CGCAGCGCATCGCCTTCTATCGCCTTCTTGACGAGTTCTTCTGAGCGGGACTCTGGGGTTCGAAATGACC
GACCAAGCGACGCCCAACCTGCCATCACGAGATTTCGATTCCACCGCCGCCTTCTATGAAAGGTTGGGCT
TCGGAATCGTTTTCCGGGACGCCGGCTGGATGATCCTCCAGCGCGGGGATCTCATGCTGGAGTTCTTCGC
CCACCCCAACTTGTTTATTGCAGCTTATAATGGTTACAAATAAAGCAATAGCATCACAAATTTCACAAAT
AAAGCATTTTTTTCACTGCATTCTAGTTGTGGTTTGTCCAAACTCATCAATGTATCTTATCATGTCTGTA
TACCGTCGACCTCTAGCTAGAGCTTGGCGTAATCATGGTCATAGCTGTTTCCTGTGTGAAATTGTTATCC
GCTCACAATTCCACACAACATACGAGCCGGAAGCATAAAGTGTAAAGCCTGGGGTGCCTAATGAGTGAGC
TAACTCACATTAATTGCGTTGCGCTCACTGCCCGCTTTCCAGTCGGGAAACCTGTCGTGCCAGCTGCATT
AATGAATCGGCCAACGCGCGGGGAGAGGCGGTTTGCGTATTGGGCGCTCTTCCGCTTCCTCGCTCACTGA
CTCGCTGCGCTCGGTCGTTCGGCTGCGGCGAGCGGTATCAGCTCACTCAAAGGCGGTAATACGGTTATCC
ACAGAATCAGGGGATAACGCAGGAAAGAACATGTGAGCAAAAGGCCAGCAAAAGGCCAGGAACCGTAAAA
AGGCCGCGTTGCTGGCGTTTTTCCATAGGCTCCGCCCCCCTGACGAGCATCACAAAAATCGACGCTCAAG
TCAGAGGTGGCGAAACCCGACAGGACTATAAAGATACCAGGCGTTTCCCCCTGGAAGCTCCCTCGTGCGC
TCTCCTGTTCCGACCCTGCCGCTTACCGGATACCTGTCCGCCTTTCTCCCTTCGGGAAGCGTGGCGCTTT
CTCAATGCTCACGCTGTAGGTATCTCAGTTCGGTGTAGGTCGTTCGCTCCAAGCTGGGCTGTGTGCACGA
ACCCCCCGTTCAGCCCGACCGCTGCGCCTTATCCGGTAACTATCGTCTTGAGTCCAACCCGGTAAGACAC
GACTTATCGCCACTGGCAGCAGCCACTGGTAACAGGATTAGCAGAGCGAGGTATGTAGGCGGTGCTACAG
AGTTCTTGAAGTGGTGGCCTAACTACGGCTACACTAGAAGGACAGTATTTGGTATCTGCGCTCTGCTGAA
GCCAGTTACCTTCGGAAAAAGAGTTGGTAGCTCTTGATCCGGCAAACAAACCACCGCTGGTAGCGGTGGT
TTTTTTGTTTGCAAGCAGCAGATTACGCGCAGAAAAAAAGGATCTCAAGAAGATCCTTTGATCTTTTCTA
CGGGGTCTGACGCTCAGTGGAACGAAAACTCACGTTAAGGGATTTTGGTCATGAGATTATCAAAAAGGAT
CTTCACCTAGATCCTTTTAAATTAAAAATGAAGTTTTAAATCAATCTAAAGTATATATGAGTAAACTTGG
TCTGACAGTTACCAATGCTTAATCAGTGAGGCACCTATCTCAGCGATCTGTCTATTTCGTTCATCCATAG
TTGCCTGACTCCCCGTCGTGTAGATAACTACGATACGGGAGGGCTTACCATCTGGCCCCAGTGCTGCAAT
GATACCGCGAGACCCACGCTCACCGGCTCCAGATTTATCAGCAATAAACCAGCCAGCCGGAAGGGCCGAG
CGCAGAAGTGGTCCTGCAACTTTATCCGCCTCCATCCAGTCTATTAATTGTTGCCGGGAAGCTAGAGTAA
GTAGTTCGCCAGTTAATAGTTTGCGCAACGTTGTTGCCATTGCTACAGGCATCGTGGTGTCACGCTCGTC
GTTTGGTATGGCTTCATTCAGCTCCGGTTCCCAACGATCAAGGCGAGTTACATGATCCCCCATGTTGTGC
AAAAAAGCGGTTAGCTCCTTCGGTCCTCCGATCGTTGTCAGAAGTAAGTTGGCCGCAGTGTTATCACTCA
TGGTTATGGCAGCACTGCATAATTCTCTTACTGTCATGCCATCCGTAAGATGCTTTTCTGTGACTGGTGA
GTACTCAACCAAGTCATTCTGAGAATAGTGTATGCGGCGACCGAGTTGCTCTTGCCCGGCGTCAATACGG
GATAATACCGCGCCACATAGCAGAACTTTAAAAGTGCTCATCATTGGAAAACGTTCTTCGGGGCGAAAAC
TCTCAAGGATCTTACCGCTGTTGAGATCCAGTTCGATGTAACCCACTCGTGCACCCAACTGATCTTCAGC
ATCTTTTACTTTCACCAGCGTTTCTGGGTGAGCAAAAACAGGAAGGCAAAATGCCGCAAAAAAGGGAATA
AGGGCGACACGGAAATGTTGAATACTCATACTCTTCCTTTTTCAATATTATTGAAGCATTTATCAGGGTT
ATTGTCTCATGAGCGGATACATATTTGAATGTATTTAGAAAAATAAACAAATAGGGGTTCCGCGCACATT
TCCCCGAAAAGTGCCACCTGACGTC
Features (pLannotate 1.2.2; 22 found; start..end, strand, type, name):
     36..80      -  misc_feature   bom (fragment): basis of mobility region from pBR322
    235..614     +  enhancer       CMV enhancer: human cytomegalovirus immediate early enhancer
    615..818     +  promoter       CMV promoter: human cytomegalovirus (CMV) immediate early promoter
    814..847     +  LTR            5' LTR (truncated) (fragment): truncated 5' long terminal repeat (LTR) from HIV-1
    863..881     +  promoter       T7 promoter: promoter for bacteriophage T7 RNA polymerase
    917..961     -  misc_feature   MCS (fragment): pBluescript multiple cloning site
   1069..2823    +  CDS            Slc8b1: NCLX_MOUSE - Also known as Nckx6 From Mus musculus (Mouse).
   2968..3008    -  misc_feature   MCS (fragment): pBluescript multiple cloning site
   3039..3263    +  polyA_signal   bGH poly(A) signal: bovine growth hormone polyadenylation signal
   3267..3288    +  promoter       SV40 promoter (fragment): SV40 enhancer and early promoter
   3309..3737    +  rep_origin     f1 ori (sequence partly withheld): f1 bacteriophage origin of replication; arrow indicates direction of (+) strand synthesis
   3751..4081    +  promoter       SV40 promoter: SV40 enhancer and early promoter
   4148..4939    +  CDS            neo: KKA2_KLEPN - Also known as kan, nptII. Experimental evidence at protein level: Swiss-Prot protein existence level 1. Resistance to kanamycin, neomycin, paromomycin, ribostamycin, butirosin and gentamicin B. From Klebsiella pneumoniae.
   4963..5121    +  CDS            ble (fragment): BLE_KLEPN - Experimental evidence at protein level: Swiss-Prot protein existence level 1. Binding protein with a strong affinity to the bleomycin family of antibiotics. Binds to CL990; an antimitotic-antibiotic compound. From Klebsiella pneumoniae.
   5116..5237    +  polyA_signal   SV40 poly(A) signal: SV40 polyadenylation signal
   5310..5326    -  protein_bind   lac operator: The lac repressor binds to the lac operator to inhibit transcription in E. coli. This inhibition can be relieved by adding lactose or isopropyl-β-D-thiogalactopyranoside (IPTG). lac repressor encoded by lacI
   5334..5364    -  promoter       lac promoter: promoter for the E. coli lac operon
   5379..5400    -  protein_bind   CAP binding site: CAP binding activates transcription in the presence of cAMP. E. coli catabolite activator protein
   5413..5505    -  CDS            lacI (fragment): lac repressor; lacI; The lac repressor binds to the lac operator to inhibit transcription in E. coli. This inhibition can be relieved by adding lactose or isopropyl-β-D-thiogalactopyranoside (IPTG).
   5688..6276    -  rep_origin     ori: high-copy-number ColE1/pMB1/pBR322/pUC origin of replication
   6447..7307    -  CDS            AmpR: β-lactamase; bla; confers resistance to ampicillin, carbenicillin, and related antibiotics
   7308..7412    -  promoter       AmpR promoter: bla
