[The description below was written by a language model from this plasmid's Addgene catalogue record and pLannotate feature annotations shown in this document.]
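Description:
Mouse NCKX6 (pcDNA3.1+) is a mammalian expression plasmid of about 7.4 kb carrying the mouse Slc8b1 cDNA, which encodes the protein known as NCKX6 or NCLX, a member of the Na+/Ca2+ exchanger family originally described as a K+-dependent exchanger. The backbone is pcDNA3.1+, a standard non-viral vector delivered by transfection. In E. coli it is maintained at high copy through a ColE1/pUC-type origin and selected with ampicillin via the β-lactamase gene and its native promoter. An f1 origin is also present, which permits single-stranded DNA production.

The Slc8b1 coding sequence sits downstream of the human cytomegalovirus immediate early enhancer and promoter and upstream of the bovine growth hormone polyadenylation signal, giving strong constitutive expression in most mammalian cell lines. A T7 promoter between the CMV promoter and the insert allows in vitro transcription of the sense strand. Short pBluescript-type polylinker fragments flank the insert, suggesting the cDNA was transferred from a cloning vector, though the record lists the cloning method as unknown. No epitope tag or fluorescent reporter is annotated, so the protein appears to be expressed untagged.

A separate cassette with the SV40 enhancer/early promoter, the neomycin phosphotransferase gene and the SV40 polyadenylation signal allows G418 selection of stably transfected cells. Several small annotations (a truncated HIV-1 LTR fragment, ble and lacI fragments, lac promoter/operator remnants, a bom fragment) are likely backbone remnants or short sequence-similarity matches rather than functional parts. The plasmid is intended for heterologous expression of mouse SLC8B1 in mammalian cells, for example to study its ion-transport function.
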