Addgene plasmid #75215: Mouse NCKX6 (pcDNA3.1+)
Purpose: Mammalian expression of SLC8B1
Depositing lab: Jonathan Lytton. Depositing organization: University of Calgary. Publication: Molecular cloning of a sixth member of the K+-dependent Na+/Ca2+ exchanger gene family, NCKX6. Cai X, Lytton J. J Biol Chem. 2004 Feb 13;279(7):5867-76. Epub 2003 Nov 18. 10.1074/jbc.M310908200 PubMed 14625281.
Backbone
  Vector backbone: pcDNA3.1+
  Vector type: Mammalian Expression
  Selectable markers: Neomycin (select with G418)
Growth in bacteria
  Bacterial resistance: Ampicillin, 100 μg/mL
  Growth temperature: 37°C
  Growth strain: DH5alpha
  Copy number: High Copy
Gene/Insert
  Gene/Insert name: SLC8B1 (alt name: NCKX6/NCLX)
  Species: M. musculus (mouse)
  Entrez Gene: Slc8b1 (a.k.a. AF261233, NCKX6, NCLX, Slc24a6)
  Promoter: CMV
  Cloning method: Unknown
  Sequencing primers: 5′ CMV-F; 3′ BGH-rev
Terms and licenses: Academic/Nonprofit Terms; Industry Terms: Not Available to Industry
How to cite: Mouse NCKX6 (pcDNA3.1+) was a gift from Jonathan Lytton (Addgene plasmid # 75215 ; http://n2t.net/addgene:75215 ; RRID:Addgene_75215)
