>Addgene plasmid #75215 | Mouse NCKX6 (pcDNA3.1+) | addgene partial sequence | sequence record 147899 | CMV-F 5'-CGCAAATGGGCGGTAGGCGTG-3'
AGCAGAGCTCTCTGGCTAACTAGAGAACCCACTGCTTACTGGCTTATCGAAATTAATACGACTCACTATA
GGGAGACCCAAGCTGGCTAGCGTTTAAACTTAAGCTTGGTACCGGGCCCCCCCTCGAGGTCGACGGTATC
GATAAGCTTGATCATCCGGCTAGAGGAAGACTCCGAGGTCGCGGATCCAGGCCCCGCCCGAGGCACTAGA
GCAGCCAGCCCGTGAGCAGAGAGGGCTCTGGTCAGGCCTCAAGGGGCCCATGGCAAGCAGATGGCTGGCT
CTGCTCTGGGCTCCTGTCTTCCTCTGTGTGGCTCTGATACTGGAGACGGCGTCTGGGACCGGAGACCCAT
CCACAAAAGCCCATGGACACATCCAGTTTTCAGCTGGAAGTGTCAACCAGACTGCCATGGCGGATTGCCG
AGCCGTGTGTGGCCTGAACACATCTGATCGCTGTGACTTTGTCAGGAGGAATCCGGACTGCCGCAGCGAG
GCGGGCTACCTGGACTACCTTGAGGGCATCTTCTGCTACTTCCCCCCCAACCTCCTCCCTCTGGCCATCA
CCCTCTACGTTTTCTGGCTGCTTTACCTCTTTCTGATCCTGGGAGTCACCGCGGCCAAGTTCTTCTGCCC
TAACCTGTCAGCCATCTCCACTAACCTCAAACTCTCCCACAACGTGGCAGGTGTCACCTTCCTGGCCTTT
GGAAATGGCGCTCCAGACATCTTCAGTGCTTTAGTGGCTTTCTCAGACCCACGTACTGCCGGCCTGGCCA
TCGGGGCTCTGTTTGGTGCAGGGGTGCTGGTCACCACTGTGGTGGCTGGAGGCATCACCATCCTGCATCC
CTTCATGGCTGCCTCCAGGCCCTTCCTCAGGGACATCGCTTTCTACATGGTGGCTGTGTTCCTAACCTTC
ACTGCACTCTATCTCGGCAGGATCACGCTGACGTGGGCGCTGGGTTACCTGGGCCTCTACGTG
