>Addgene plasmid #75215 | Mouse NCKX6 (pcDNA3.1+) | addgene partial sequence | sequence record 147901 | BGH-rev 5'-TAGAAGGCACAGTCGAGG-3'
CCTCTAGAACTAGTGGATCCCCCGGGCTGCAGGAATTCGATAGGACCTTCTCACCCTGCAGAGCTCTGCC
AGTGACTATCTTCTCAGGAGATCCACGGGGACCACAGAGGGTCCCCCTCCCCACACCTCCCCCTCAGGAG
GCTAGCAGAATCGCCCCCACACCTCTAGGCCAAGCAGCTTCAGTCACGCCTTCTTCAGGTGAATCACCCC
AAACTCTGTGAGCAGGACCACAACAAGGAAACAGATGTAGAAGAGGAGGAGGCAGAGGCCGTAAGCCTTG
CTGAGCTGGAAACACTGAAGCGGCACGGAGACCAGGGAGAAGATCAAGCTGAGGCCCAGGGCACTGGCCA
GCACCCACACCAGTAATCCGTCTGGCTCCAGCTTCACCTCCACAACGTGGTTCCTGATGATCTGCAGCAA
GCAGCCCAGCCCCACACCAACCAGGATGTTGAAGATGATGCCCCCGAAACAGGCGGAGAAGGCCATCCGA
GGGTATCCTTGGCGGGCCAGCGTGAAATCTGAGAAGGCATCTCCAATGCTGTTTCCCCAGGCCAGGAGGG
TCAGCCCTAGGACGGTGTTGCTCAGGCGGAAGATCACACCCAGGGACCGTAATATGTTCACCACCTCTGT
GGCGGCTGCATTGATCCACAGGGCACTGGTCAGGAAACCCAGGAAAGCAAAGAGCCAGTGCAGTCTAGGG
GGTTCTCTGTTAGACGTGGCAAAGAAGGTCACTGAAGCCAGCGCTGTGCCCACGATCACCACCACAGCCC
AGACAGGAAGGAGACCGCCGATCTCATAGATGCCATAGACCCCCGACTGCAGGGTCAGGACCAGGACCAG
GGGGCTGATGACCAGCTGCAGACAGTTGAGTGGCCGTTTCCAATTCCGATCGTCCTTGTCGGGGTCCACA
ACCGGTACTGTGAGCAGCAACAA
